>Addgene plasmid #69841 | pEGFP-C3-PLK4-S285A/T289A-3xFLAG | depositor full sequence | sequence record 123880 | pEGFP-C3-PLK4-S285A/T289A-3xFLAG sequence 7704 bps
ATGGTGAGCAAGGGCGAGGAGCTGTTCACCGGGGTGGTGCCCATCCTGGTCGAGCTGGACGGCGACGTAA
ACGGCCACAAGTTCAGCGTGTCCGGCGAGGGCGAGGGCGATGCCACCTACGGCAAGCTGACCCTGAAGTT
CATCTGCACCACCGGCAAGCTGCCCGTGCCCTGGCCCACCCTCGTGACCACCCTGACCTACGGCGTGCAG
TGCTTCAGCCGCTACCCCGACCACATGAAGCAGCACGACTTCTTCAAGTCCGCCATGCCCGAAGGCTACG
TCCAGGAGCGCACCATCTTCTTCAAGGACGACGGCAACTACAAGACCCGCGCCGAGGTGAAGTTCGAGGG
CGACACCCTGGTGAACCGCATCGAGCTGAAGGGCATCGACTTCAAGGAGGACGGCAACATCCTGGGGCAC
AAGCTGGAGTACAACTACAACAGCCACAACGTCTATATCATGGCCGACAAGCAGAAGAACGGCATCAAGG
TGAACTTCAAGATCCGCCACAACATCGAGGACGGCAGCGTGCAGCTCGCCGACCACTACCAGCAGAACAC
CCCCATCGGCGACGGCCCCGTGCTGCTGCCCGACAACCACTACCTGAGCACCCAGTCCGCCCTGAGCAAA
GACCCCAACGAGAAGCGCGATCACATGGTCCTGCTGGAGTTCGTGACCGCCGCCGGGATCACTCTCGGCA
TGGACGAGCTGTACAAGTACTCAGATCTCGAGCTCAAGCTTGGTACCATGGCGACCTGCATCGGGGAGAA
GATCGAGGATTTTAAAGTTGGAAATCTGCTTGGTAAAGGATCATTTGCTGGTGTCTACAGAGCTGAGTCC
ATTCACACTGGTTTGGAAGTTGCAATCAAAATGATAGATAAGAAAGCCATGTACAAAGCAGGAATGGTAC
AGAGAGTCCAAAATGAGGTGAAAATACATTGCCAATTGAAACATCCTTCTATCTTGGAGCTTTATAACTA
TTTTGAAGATAGCAATTATGTGTATCTGGTATTAGAAATGTGCCATAATGGAGAAATGAACAGGTATCTA
AAGAATAGAGTGAAACCCTTCTCAGAAAATGAAGCTCGACACTTCATGCACCAGATCATCACAGGGATGT
TGTATCTTCATTCTCATGGTATACTACACCGGGACCTCACACTTTCTAACCTCCTACTGACTCGTAATAT
GAACATCAAGATTGCTGATTTTGGGCTGGCAACTCAACTGAAAATGCCACATGAAAAGCACTATACATTA
TGTGGAACTCCTAACTACATTTCACCAGAAATTGCCACTCGAAGTGCACATGGCCTTGAATCTGATGTTT
GGTCCCTGGGCTGTATGTTTTATACATTACTTATCGGGAGACCACCCTTCGACACTGACACAGTCAAGAA
CACATTAAATAAAGTAGTATTGGCAGATTATGAAATGCCATCTTTTTTGTCAATAGAGGCCAAGGACCTT
ATTCACCAGTTACTTCGTAGAAATCCAGCAGATCGTTTAAGTCTGTCTTCAGTATTGGACCATCCTTTTA
TGTCCCGAAATTCTTCAACAAAAAGTAAAGATTTAGGAACTGTGGAAGACTCAATTGATGCTGGGCATGC
CGCAATTTCTACTGCAATTACAGCTTCTTCCAGTACCAGTATAAGTGGTAGTTTATTTGACAAAAGAAGA
CTTTTGATTGGTCAGCCACTCCCAAATAAAATGACTGTATTTCCAAAGAATAAAAGTTCAACTGATTTTT
CTTCTTCAGGAGATGGAAACAGTTTTTATACTCAGTGGGGAAATCAAGAAACCAGTAATAGTGGAAGGGG
AAGAGTAATTCAAGATGCAGAAGAAAGGCCACATTCTCGATACCTTCGTAGAGCTTATTCCTCTGATAGA
TCTGGCACTTCTAATAGTCAGTCTCAAGCAAAAACATATACAATGGAACGATGTCACTCAGCAGAAATGC
TTTCAGTGTCCAAAAGATCAGGAGGAGGTGAAAATGAAGAGAGGTACTCACCCACAGACAACAATGCCAA
CATTTTTAACTTCTTTAAAGAAAAGACATCCAGTAGTTCTGGATCTTTTGAAAGACCTGATAACAATCAA
GCACTCTCCAATCATCTTTGTCCAGGAAAAACTCCTTTTCCATTTGCAGACCCGACACCTCAGACTGAAA
CCGTACAACAGTGGTTTGGGAATCTGCAAATAAATGCTCATTTAAGAAAAACTACTGAATATGACAGCAT
CAGCCCAAACCGGGACTTCCAGGGCCATCCAGATTTGCAGAAGGACACATCAAAAAATGCCTGGACTGAT
ACAAAAGTCAAAAAGAACTCTGATGCTTCTGATAATGCACATTCTGTAAAACAGCAAAATACCATGAAAT
ATATGACTGCACTTCACAGTAAACCTGAGATAATCCAACAAGAATGTGTTTTTGGCTCAGATCCTCTTTC
TGAACAGAGCAAGACTAGGGGTATGGAGCCACCATGGGGTTATCAGAATCGTACATTAAGAAGCATTACA
TCTCCGTTGGTTGCTCACAGGTTAAAACCAATCAGACAGAAAACCAAAAAGGCTGTGGTGAGCATACTTG
ATTCAGAGGAGGTGTGTGTGGAGCTTGTAAAGGAGTATGCATCTCAAGAATATGTGAAAGAAGTTCTTCA
GATATCTAGTGATGGAAATACGATCACTATTTATTATCCAAATGGTGGTAGAGGTTTTCCTCTTGCTGAT
AGACCACCCTCACCTACTGACAACATCAGTAGGTACAGCTTTGACAATTTACCAGAAAAATACTGGCGAA
AATATCAATATGCTTCCAGGTTTGTACAGCTTGTAAGATCTAAATCTCCCAAAATCACTTATTTTACAAG
ATATGCTAAATGCATTTTGATGGAGAATTCTCCTGGTGCTGATTTTGAGGTTTGGTTTTATGATGGGGTA
AAAATACACAAAACAGAAGATTTCATTCAGGTGATTGAAAAGACAGGGAAGTCTTACACTTTAAAAAGTG
AAAGTGAAGTTAATAGCTTGAAAGAGGAGATAAAAATGTATATGGACCATGCTAATGAGGGTCATCGTAT
TTGTTTAGCACTGGAATCCATAATTTCAGAAGAGGAAAGGAAAACTAGGAGTGCTCCCTTTTTCCCAATA
ATCATAGGAAGAAAACCTGGTAGTACTAGTTCACCTAAGGCCTTATCACCTCCTCCTTCTGTGGACTCAA
ATTACCCAACGAGAGATAGAGCATCTTTCAACAGAATGGTCATGCATAGTGCTGCTTCTCCAACACAGGC
ACCAATCCTTAATCCCTCTATGGTTACAAATGAAGGACTTGGTCTTACAACTACAGCTTCTGGAACAGAC
ATCTCTTCTAATAGTCTAAAAGATTGTCTTCCTAAATCAGCACAACTTTTGAAATCTGTTTTTGTGAAAA
ATGTTGGTTGGGCTACACAGTTAACTAGTGGAGCTGTGTGGGTTCAGTTTAATGATGGGTCCCAGTTGGT
TGTGCAGGCAGGAGTGTCTTCTATCAGTTATACCTCACCAAATGGTCAAACAACTAGGTATGGAGAAAAT
GAAAAATTACCAGACTACATCAAACAGAAATTACAGTGTCTGTCTTCCATCCTTTTGATGTTTTCTAATC
CGACTCCTAATTTTCATAAGCTTCGAATTCTGCAGTCGACGATGGACTACAAAGACCATGACGGTGATTA
TAAAGATCATGATATCGATTACAAGGATGACGATGACAAAGGATCCACCGGATCTAGATAACTGATCATA
ATCAGCCATACCACATTTGTAGAGGTTTTACTTGCTTTAAAAAACCTCCCACACCTCCCCCTGAACCTGA
AACATAAAATGAATGCAATTGTTGTTGTTAACTTGTTTATTGCAGCTTATAATGGTTACAAATAAAGCAA
TAGCATCACAAATTTCACAAATAAAGCATTTTTTTCACTGCATTCTAGTTGTGGTTTGTCCAAACTCATC
AATGTATCTTAACGCGTAAATTGTAAGCGTTAATATTTTGTTAAAATTCGCGTTAAATTTTTGTTAAATC
AGCTCATTTTTTAACCAATAGGCCGAAATCGGCAAAATCCCTTATAAATCAAAAGAATAGACCGAGATAG
GGT
[37 nt withheld, positions 4134-4170]
AAAGAACGTGGACTCCAACGTCAAAGG
[49 nt withheld, positions 4198-4246]
T
[91 nt withheld, positions 4248-4338]
G
[124 nt withheld, positions 4340-4463]
CAGGTGGCACTTTTCGGGGAAATGTGCGCGGAACCCCTATTTGTTTATTTTTCTAAATACATTCAAATAT
GTATCCGCTCATGAGACAATAACCCTGATAAATGCTTCAATAATATTGAAAAAGGAAGAGTCCTGAGGCG
GAAAGAACCAGCTGTGGAATGTGTGTCAGTTAGGGTGTGGAAAGTCCCCAGGCTCCCCAGCAGGCAGAAG
TATGCAAAGCATGCATCTCAATTAGTCAGCAACCAGGTGTGGAAAGTCCCCAGGCTCCCCAGCAGGCAGA
AGTATGCAAAGCATGCATCTCAATTAGTCAGCAACCATAGTCCCGCCCCTAACTCCGCCCATCCCGCCCC
TAACTCCGCCCAGTTCCGCCCATTCTCCGCCCCATGGCTGACTAATTTTTTTTATTTATGCAGAGGCCGA
GGCCGCCTCGGCCTCTGAGCTATTCCAGAAGTAGTGAGGAGGCTTTTTTGGAGGCCTAGGCTTTTGCAAA
GATCGATCAAGAGACAGGATGAGGATCGTTTCGCATGATTGAACAAGATGGATTGCACGCAGGTTCTCCG
GCCGCTTGGGTGGAGAGGCTATTCGGCTATGACTGGGCACAACAGACAATCGGCTGCTCTGATGCCGCCG
TGTTCCGGCTGTCAGCGCAGGGGCGCCCGGTTCTTTTTGTCAAGACCGACCTGTCCGGTGCCCTGAATGA
ACTGCAAGACGAGGCAGCGCGGCTATCGTGGCTGGCCACGACGGGCGTTCCTTGCGCAGCTGTGCTCGAC
GTTGTCACTGAAGCGGGAAGGGACTGGCTGCTATTGGGCGAAGTGCCGGGGCAGGATCTCCTGTCATCTC
ACCTTGCTCCTGCCGAGAAAGTATCCATCATGGCTGATGCAATGCGGCGGCTGCATACGCTTGATCCGGC
TACCTGCCCATTCGACCACCAAGCGAAACATCGCATCGAGCGAGCACGTACTCGGATGGAAGCCGGTCTT
GTCGATCAGGATGATCTGGACGAAGAGCATCAGGGGCTCGCGCCAGCCGAACTGTTCGCCAGGCTCAAGG
CGAGCATGCCCGACGGCGAGGATCTCGTCGTGACCCATGGCGATGCCTGCTTGCCGAATATCATGGTGGA
AAATGGCCGCTTTTCTGGATTCATCGACTGTGGCCGGCTGGGTGTGGCGGACCGCTATCAGGACATAGCG
TTGGCTACCCGTGATATTGCTGAAGAGCTTGGCGGCGAATGGGCTGACCGCTTCCTCGTGCTTTACGGTA
TCGCCGCTCCCGATTCGCAGCGCATCGCCTTCTATCGCCTTCTTGACGAGTTCTTCTGAGCGGGACTCTG
GGGTTCGAAATGACCGACCAAGCGACGCCCAACCTGCCATCACGAGATTTCGATTCCACCGCCGCCTTCT
ATGAAAGGTTGGGCTTCGGAATCGTTTTCCGGGACGCCGGCTGGATGATCCTCCAGCGCGGGGATCTCAT
GCTGGAGTTCTTCGCCCACCCTAGGGGGAGGCTAACTGAAACACGGAAGGAGACAATACCGGAAGGAACC
CGCGCTATGACGGCAATAAAAAGACAGAATAAAACGCACGGTGTTGGGTCGTTTGTTCATAAACGCGGGG
TTCGGTCCCAGGGCTGGCACTCTGTCGATACCCCACCGAGACCCCATTGGGGCCAATACGCCCGCGTTTC
TTCCTTTTCCCCACCCCACCCCCCAAGTTCGGGTGAAGGCCCAGGGCTCGCAGCCAACGTCGGGGCGGCA
GGCCCTGCCATAGCCTCAGGTTACTCATATATACTTTAGATTGATTTAAAACTTCATTTTTAATTTAAAA
GGATCTAGGTGAAGATCCTTTTTGATAATCTCATGACCAAAATCCCTTAACGTGAGTTTTCGTTCCACTG
AGCGTCAGACCCCGTAGAAAAGATCAAAGGATCTTCTTGAGATCCTTTTTTTCTGCGCGTAATCTGCTGC
TTGCAAACAAAAAAACCACCGCTACCAGCGGTGGTTTGTTTGCCGGATCAAGAGCTACCAACTCTTTTTC
CGAAGGTAACTGGCTTCAGCAGAGCGCAGATACCAAATACTGTCCTTCTAGTGTAGCCGTAGTTAGGCCA
CCACTTCAAGAACTCTGTAGCACCGCCTACATACCTCGCTCTGCTAATCCTGTTACCAGTGGCTGCTGCC
AGTGGCGATAAGTCGTGTCTTACCGGGTTGGACTCAAGACGATAGTTACCGGATAAGGCGCAGCGGTCGG
GCTGAACGGGGGGTTCGTGCACACAGCCCAGCTTGGAGCGAACGACCTACACCGAACTGAGATACCTACA
GCGTGAGCTATGAGAAAGCGCCACGCTTCCCGAAGGGAGAAAGGCGGACAGGTATCCGGTAAGCGGCAGG
GTCGGAACAGGAGAGCGCACGAGGGAGCTTCCAGGGGGAAACGCCTGGTATCTTTATAGTCCTGTCGGGT
TTCGCCACCTCTGACTTGAGCGTCGATTTTTGTGATGCTCGTCAGGGGGGCGGAGCCTATGGAAAAACGC
CAGCAACGCGGCCTTTTTACGGTTCCTGGCCTTTTGCTGGCCTTTTGCTCACATGTTCTTTCCTGCGTTA
TCCCCTGATTCTGTGGATAACCGTATTACCGCCATGCATTAGTTATTAATAGTAATCAATTACGGGGTCA
TTAGTTCATAGCCCATATATGGAGTTCCGCGTTACATAACTTACGGTAAATGGCCCGCCTGGCTGACCGC
CCAACGACCCCCGCCCATTGACGTCAATAATGACGTATGTTCCCATAGTAACGCCAATAGGGACTTTCCA
TTGACGTCAATGGGTGGAGTATTTACGGTAAACTGCCCACTTGGCAGTACATCAAGTGTATCATATGCCA
AGTACGCCCCCTATTGACGTCAATGACGGTAAATGGCCCGCCTGGCATTATGCCCAGTACATGACCTTAT
GGGACTTTCCTACTTGGCAGTACATCTACGTATTAGTCATCGCTATTACCATGGTGATGCGGTTTTGGCA
GTACATCAATGGGCGTGGATAGCGGTTTGACTCACGGGGATTTCCAAGTCTCCACCCCATTGACGTCAAT
GGGAGTTTGTTTTGGCACCAAAATCAACGGGACTTTCCAAAATGTCGTAACAACTCCGCCCCATTGACGC
AAATGGGCGGTAGGCGTGTACGGTGGGAGGTCTATATAAGCAGAGCTGGTTTAGTGAACCGTCAGATCCG
CTAGCGCTACCGGTCGCCACC
Features (pLannotate 1.2.2; 17 found; start..end, strand, type, name):
      1..717     +  CDS            EGFP: EGFP is a basic (constitutively fluorescent) green fluorescent protein published in 1996, derived from Aequorea victoria. It is reported to be a rapidly-maturing weak dimer with moderate acid sensitivity.
    719..741     +  misc_feature   MCS (fragment): multiple cloning site
    748..3657    +  CDS            PLK4: PLK4_HUMAN - Also known as SAK, STK18. Experimental evidence at protein level: Swiss-Prot protein existence level 1. Serine/threonine-protein kinase that plays a central role in centriole duplication. Able to trigger procentriole formation on the surface of the parental centriole cylinder, leading to the recruitment of centriole biogenesis proteins such as SASS6, CENPJ/CPAP, CCP110, CEP135 and gamma-tubulin. When overexpressed, it is able to induce centrosome amplification through the simultaneous generation of multiple procentrioles adjoining each parental centriole during S phase. Phosphoryl
   3658..3681    +  misc_feature   MCS (fragment): multiple cloning site
   3685..3749    +  CDS            3xFLAG (fragment): three tandem FLAG® epitope tags, followed by an enterokinase cleavage site
   3773..3857    +  CDS            large T antigen (fragment): large T antigen from SV40 (simian virus 40)
   3880..4001    +  polyA_signal   SV40 poly(A) signal: SV40 polyadenylation signal
   4035..4463    -  rep_origin     f1 ori (sequence partly withheld): f1 bacteriophage origin of replication; arrow indicates direction of (+) strand synthesis
   4490..4594    +  promoter       AmpR promoter: bla
   4596..4953    +  promoter       SV40 promoter: SV40 enhancer and early promoter
   4988..5782    +  CDS            NeoR/KanR: aminoglycoside phosphotransferase from Tn5; aph(3')-II (or nptII); confers resistance to neomycin, kanamycin, and G418 (Geneticin®)
   5803..5955    +  CDS            ble (fragment): BLE_KLEPN - Experimental evidence at protein level: Swiss-Prot protein existence level 1. Binding protein with a strong affinity to the bleomycin family of antibiotics. Binds to CL990; an antimitotic-antibiotic compound. From Klebsiella pneumoniae.
   6014..6061    +  polyA_signal   HSV TK poly(A) signal: herpes simplex virus thymidine kinase polyadenylation signal (Cole and Stacy, 1985)
   6152..6168    -  polyA_signal   bGH poly(A) signal (fragment): bovine growth hormone polyadenylation signal
   6390..6978    +  rep_origin     ori: high-copy-number ColE1/pMB1/pBR322/pUC origin of replication
   7153..7456    +  enhancer       CMV enhancer: human cytomegalovirus immediate early enhancer
   7457..7660    +  promoter       CMV promoter: human cytomegalovirus (CMV) immediate early promoter
