[The description below was written by a language model from this plasmid's Addgene catalogue record and pLannotate feature annotations shown in this document.]
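Description:
pEGFP-C3-PLK4-S285A/T289A-3xFLAG is a 7.7 kb mammalian expression plasmid built on the Clontech pEGFP-C3 backbone. It is maintained in E. coli at high copy through a ColE1/pUC-type origin and also carries an f1 origin. A single NeoR/KanR (Tn5 aminoglycoside phosphotransferase) gene serves in both hosts. The bacterial bla-type promoter upstream of it gives kanamycin resistance in bacteria, while the adjacent SV40 enhancer/early promoter and a downstream HSV TK polyadenylation signal allow G418 selection of transfected mammalian cells. Short annotated fragments of ble, bGH poly(A) and SV40 large T antigen appear to be partial sequence matches rather than functional elements.

The expression cassette is driven by the human CMV immediate-early enhancer and promoter, which sit at the end of the numbered sequence and read across the origin of the circular map into EGFP. The EGFP coding sequence is followed by a remnant of the multiple cloning site. Next comes the 2,910 bp human PLK4 isoform 1 open reading frame, inserted at Hind III sites, then a C-terminal 3xFLAG epitope and the SV40 poly(A) signal. The product is therefore EGFP-PLK4-3xFLAG, which can be followed by fluorescence and detected or immunoprecipitated through FLAG.

PLK4 is the serine/threonine kinase that controls centriole duplication, and its overexpression can induce centrosome amplification. This version carries alanine substitutions at S285 and T289, which prevent phosphorylation at those two residues. The associated publication concerns PLK4 autophosphorylation and its role in centriole duplication, so the construct most likely serves as a phospho-site mutant for comparison with wild-type PLK4 in transfected cells. The record does not describe the phenotype of the mutant.
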