Addgene plasmid #69841: pEGFP-C3-PLK4-S285A/T289A-3xFLAG
Purpose: This plasmid encodes PLK4 isoform 1 carrying S285A/T289A mutations with an N-terminal EGFP tag and C-terminal 3xFLAG tag
Depositing lab: Michel Bornens. Depositing organization: Institut Curie. Publication: Autophosphorylation of polo-like kinase 4 and its role in centriole duplication. Sillibourne JE, Tack F, Vloemans N, Boeckx A, Thambirajah S, Bonnet P, Ramaekers FC, Bornens M, Grand-Perret T. Mol Biol Cell. 2010 Feb 15;21(4):547-61. doi: 10.1091/mbc.E09-06-0505. Epub 2009 Dec 23. PubMed 20032307.
Backbone
  Vector backbone: pEGFP-C3
  Backbone manufacturer: Clontech
  Backbone size w/o insert (bp): 4794
  Total vector size (bp): 7704
  Vector type: Mammalian Expression
  Selectable markers: Neomycin (select with G418)
Growth in bacteria
  Bacterial resistance: Kanamycin, 50 μg/mL
  Growth temperature: 37°C
  Growth strain: DH5alpha
  Copy number: High Copy
Gene/Insert
  Gene/Insert name: PLK4
  Species: H. sapiens (human)
  Insert size (bp): 2910
  Mutation: S285A/T289A
  GenBank ID: NM_014264
  Entrez Gene: PLK4 (a.k.a. MCCRP2, SAK, STK18)
  Promoter: CMV
  Tag / fusion protein: EGFP (N terminal on insert); 3xFLAG tag (C terminal on insert)
  Cloning method: Restriction Enzyme; 5′ cloning site Hind III (not destroyed); 3′ cloning site Hind III (not destroyed)
  Sequencing primers: 5′ GFP 3' Fw (TTCGTGACCGCCGCCGGGATCA)
Terms and licenses: Academic/Nonprofit Terms; Industry Terms: Not Available to Industry
How to cite: pEGFP-C3-PLK4-S285A/T289A-3xFLAG was a gift from Michel Bornens (Addgene plasmid # 69841 ; http://n2t.net/addgene:69841 ; RRID:Addgene_69841)
