>Addgene plasmid #69841 | pEGFP-C3-PLK4-S285A/T289A-3xFLAG | addgene partial sequence | sequence record 129138 | EXFP-internal-F 5'-ACGACGGCAACTACAAGACC-3'
CATCGAGCTGAAGGGCATCGACTTCAAGGAGGACGGCAACATCCTGGGGCACAAGCTGGAGTACAACTAC
AACAGCCACAACGTCTATATCATGGCCGACAAGCAGAAGAACGGCATCAAGGTGAACTTCAAGATCCGCC
ACAACATCGAGGACGGCAGCGTGCAGCTCGCCGACCACTACCAGCAGAACACCCCCATCGGCGACGGCCC
CGTGCTGCTGCCCGACAACCACTACCTGAGCACCCAGTCCGCCCTGAGCAAAGACCCCAACGAGAAGCGC
GATCACATGGTCCTGCTGGAGTTCGTGACCGCCGCCGGGATCACTCTCGGCATGGACGAGCTGTACAAGT
ACTCAGATCTCGAGCTCAAGCTTGGTACCATGGCGACCTGCATCGGGGAGAAGATCGAGGATTTTAAAGT
TGGAAATCTGCTTGGTAAAGGATCATTTGCTGGTGTCTACAGAGCTGAGTCCATTCACACTGGTTTGGAA
GTTGCAATCAAAATGATAGATAAGAAAGCCATGTACAAAGCAGGAATGGTACAGAGAGTCCAAAATGAGG
TGAAAATACATTGCCAATTGAAACATCCTTCTATCTTGGAGCTTTATAACTATTTTGAAGATAGCAATTA
TGTGTATCTGGTATTAGAAATGTGCCATAATGGAGAAATGAACAGGTATCTAAAGAATAGAGTGAAACCC
TTCTCAGAAAATGAAGCTCGACACTTCATGCACCAGATCATCACAGGGATGTTGTATCTTCATTCTCATG
GTATACTACACCGGGACCTCACACTTTCTAACCTCCTACTGACTCGTAATATGAACATCAAGATTGCTGA
TTTTGGG
