>Addgene plasmid #69841 | pEGFP-C3-PLK4-S285A/T289A-3xFLAG | addgene partial sequence | sequence record 129139 | SV40pA-R 5'-GAAATTTGTGATGCTATTGC-3'
GTTAACAACAACAATTGCATTCATTTTATGTTTCAGGTTCAGGGGGAGGTGTGGGAGGTTTTTTAAAGCA
AGTAAAACCTCTACAAATGTGGTATGGCTGATTATGATCAGTTATCTAGATCCGGTGGATCCTTTGTCAT
CGTCATCCTTGTAATCGATATCATGATCTTTATAATCACCGTCATGGTCTTTGTAGTCCATCGTCGACTG
CAGAATTCGAAGCTTATGAAAATTAGGAGTCGGATTAGAAAACATCAAAAGGATGGAAGACAGACACTGT
AATTTCTGTTTGATGTAGTCTGGTAATTTTTCATTTTCTCCATACCTAGTTGTTTGACCATTTGGTGAGG
TATAACTGATAGAAGACACTCCTGCCTGCACAACCAACTGGGACCCATCATTAAACTGAACCCACACAGC
TCCACTAGTTAACTGTGTAGCCCAACCAACATTTTTCACAAAAACAGATTTCAAAAGTTGTGCTGATTTA
GGAAGACAATCTTTTAGACTATTAGAAGAGATGTCTGTTCCAGAAGCTGTAGTTGTAAGACCAAGTCCTT
CATTTGTAACCATAGAGGGATTAAGGATTGGTGCCTGTGTTGGAGAAGCAGCACTATGCATGACCATTCT
GTTGAAAGATGCTCTATCTCTCGTTGGGTAATTTGAGTCCACAGAAGGAGGAGGTGATAAGGCCTTAGGT
GAACTAGTACTACCAGGTTTTCTTCCTATGATTATTGGGAAAAAGGGAGCACTCCTAGTTTTCCTTTCCT
CTTCTGAAATTATGGATTCCAGTGCTAAACAAATACGATGACCCTCATTAGCATGGTCCATATACATTTT
TATCTCCTCTTTCAAGCTATTAACTTCACTTTCACTTTTTAAAGTGTAAGACTTCCCTGTCTTTTCAATC
ACCTGAATGAAATCTTCTGTTTTGTGTATTTTTACCCC
