>Addgene plasmid #69841 | pEGFP-C3-PLK4-S285A/T289A-3xFLAG | addgene partial sequence | sequence record 130025 | hPLK4int-F 5'-ACTTCGTAGAAATCCAGCAG-3'
CAGCTTCTTCCAGTACCAGTATAAGTGGTAGTTTATTTGACAAAAGAAGACTTTTGATTGGTCAGCCACT
CCCAAATAAAATGACTGTATTTCCAAAGAATAAAAGTTCAACTGATTTTTCTTCTTCAGGAGATGGAAAC
AGTTTTTATACTCAGTGGGGAAATCAAGAAACCAGTAATAGTGGAAGGGGAAGAGTAATTCAAGATGCAG
AAGAAAGGCCACATTCTCGATACCTTCGTAGAGCTTATTCCTCTGATAGATCTGGCACTTCTAATAGTCA
GTCTCAAGCAAAAACATATACAATGGAACGATGTCACTCAGCAGAAATGCTTTCAGTGTCCAAAAGATCA
GGAGGAGGTGAAAATGAAGAGAGGTACTCACCCACAGACAACAATGCCAACATTTTTAACTTCTTTAAAG
AAAAGACATCCAGTAGTTCTGGATCTTTTGAAAGACCTGATAACAATCAAGCACTCTCCAATCATCTTTG
TCCAGGAAAAACTCCTTTTCCATTTGCAGACCCGACACCTCAGACTGAAACCGTACAACAGTGGTTTGGG
AATCTGCAAATAAATGCTCATTT
