>Addgene plasmid #69841 | pEGFP-C3-PLK4-S285A/T289A-3xFLAG | addgene partial sequence | sequence record 131839 | hPLK4int-F 5'-ACTTCGTAGAAATCCAGCAG-3'
ATCCTTTTATGTCCCGAAATTCTTCAACAAAAAGTAAAGATTTAGGAACTGTGGAAGACTCAATTGATGC
TGGGCATGCCGCAATTTCTACTGCAATTACAGCTTCTTCCAGTACCAGTATAAGTGGTAGTTTATTTGAC
AAAAGAAGACTTTTGATTGGTCAGCCACTCCCAAATAAAATGACTGTATTTCCAAAGAATAAAAGTTCAA
CTGATTTTTCTTCTTCAGGAGATGGAAACAGTTTTTATACTCAGTGGGGAAATCAAGAAACCAGTAATAG
TGGAAGGGGAAGAGTAATTCAAGATGCAGAAGAAAGGCCACATTCTCGATACCTTCGTAGAGCTTATTCC
TCTGATAGATCTGGCACTTCTAATAGTCAGTCTCAAGCAAAAACATATACAATGGAACGATGTCACTCAG
CAGAAATGCTTTCAGTGTCCAAAAGATCAGGAGGAGGTGAAAATGAAGAGAGGTACTCACCCACAGACAA
CAATGCCAACATTTTTAACTTCTTTAAAGAAAAGACATCCAGTAGTTCTGGATCTTTTGAAAGACCTGAT
AACAATCAAGCACTCTCCAATCATCTTTGTCCAGGAAAAACTCCTTTTCCATTTGCAGACCCGACACCTC
AGACTGAAACCGTACAACAGTGGTTTGGGAATCTGCAAATAAATGCTCATTTAAGAAAAACTACTGAATA
TGACAGCATCAGCCCAAACCGGGACTTCCAGGGCCATCCAGATTTGCAGAAGGACACATC
